Addgene plasmid #119762: His6_BcLOV4_Q355N_mCherry_BamUK
Purpose: Encodes mCherry-tagged BcLOV4 permanently-"lit" mutant with Q355N mutation for expression in bacterial cell
Depositing lab: Brian Chow. Depositing organization: University of Pennsylvania. Publication: Synthetic cell-like membrane interfaces for probing dynamic protein-lipid interactions. Glantz ST, Berlew EE, Chow BY. Methods Enzymol. 2019;622:249-270. doi: 10.1016/bs.mie.2019.02.015. Epub 2019 Mar 23. PubMed 31155055.
Backbone
  Vector backbone: BamUK
  Backbone size w/o insert (bp): 4500
  Total vector size (bp): 6756
  Vector type: Bacterial Expression
Growth in bacteria
  Bacterial resistance: Kanamycin, 50 μg/mL
  Growth temperature: 37°C
  Growth strain: DH5alpha
  Growth instructions: For protein production, transform into BL21 (DE3) and grow bacteria at 37 C until OD600 ~0.6-0.8 is reached. Following induction, grow at 18 C for 18-22 hours.
  Copy number: Unknown
Gene/Insert
  Gene/Insert name: BcLOV4-Q355N_mCherry
  Species: Botrytis cinerea
  Insert size (bp): 2500
  Mutation: Mutated glutamine at position 355 to asparagine
  Promoter: T7
  Tag / fusion protein: mCherry (C terminal on insert)
  Cloning method: Gibson Cloning
  Sequencing primers: 5′ TAATACGACTCACTATAGG; 3′ TAGTTATTGCTCAGCGGTGG
Terms and licenses: Academic/Nonprofit Terms; Industry Terms: Not Available to Industry
How to cite: His6_BcLOV4_Q355N_mCherry_BamUK was a gift from Brian Chow (Addgene plasmid # 119762 ; http://n2t.net/addgene:119762 ; RRID:Addgene_119762)
