[The description below was written by a language model from this plasmid's Addgene catalogue record and pLannotate feature annotations shown in this document.]
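Description:
His6_BcLOV4_Q355N_mCherry_BamUK is a 6,756 bp bacterial expression plasmid built on the BamUK backbone, which by its annotated features has a pET-like architecture. It is maintained in E. coli through a ColE1/pMB1-type origin and selected with kanamycin via an aph(3')-Ia resistance gene; an f1 phage origin is also present. Short fragments annotated as tetracycline-resistance sequence and an AmpR promoter fragment appear to be backbone remnants rather than functional markers.

The expression cassette is driven by a T7 promoter followed by a lac operator and the T7 gene 10 ribosome binding site, and it ends at a T7 terminator. A lacI gene with its own promoter is carried on the plasmid, so transcription is repressed until induction with IPTG in a host that supplies T7 RNA polymerase, such as a DE3 lysogen. The roughly 2.5 kb insert, assembled by Gibson cloning, encodes BcLOV4 from Botrytis cinerea, a LOV-domain photoreceptor. The annotation software picks up its LOV region as a fragment resembling algal phototropin. The insert is fused at its C terminus to the monomeric red fluorescent protein mCherry. The glutamine at position 355 is changed to asparagine, which the record describes as producing a permanently "lit" mutant, meaning one that mimics the light-activated state. A histidine tag for affinity purification is annotated just downstream of mCherry; the name implies His6, and no His tag is annotated upstream of the insert.

The construct is intended for recombinant production of the fluorescent lit-state protein in bacteria. The associated publication concerns synthetic cell-like membrane interfaces for studying dynamic protein–lipid interactions.
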