Features (pLannotate 1.2.2; 17 found; start..end, strand, type, name):
    156..174     +  promoter       T7 promoter: promoter for bacteriophage T7 RNA polymerase
    175..199     +  protein_bind   lac operator: The lac repressor binds to the lac operator to inhibit transcription in E. coli. This inhibition can be relieved by adding lactose or isopropyl-β-D-thiogalactopyranoside (IPTG). lac repressor encoded by lacI
    214..236     +  RBS            RBS: efficient ribosome binding site from bacteriophage T7 gene 10 (Olins and Rangwala, 1989)
   1045..1335    +  CDS            PHOT (fragment): PHOT_CHLRE - Experimental evidence at protein level: Swiss-Prot protein existence level 1. Protein kinase that acts as a blue light photoreceptor (PubMed:15695460, PubMed:24285544). Required for non-photochemical quenching (NPQ), a mechanism that converts and dissipates the harmful excess absorbed light energy into heat and protect the photosynthetic apparatus from photo-oxidative damage (PubMed:27626383). Controls the energy-dependent chlorophyll fluorescence quenching (qE) activity of chlorophyll excited states by inducing the expression of the qE effector protein LHCSR3 in high light intens
   2086..2793    +  CDS            mCherry: mCherry is a basic (constitutively fluorescent) red fluorescent protein published in 2004, derived from Discosoma sp.. It is reported to be a very rapidly-maturing monomer with low acid sensitivity.
   2807..2824    +  CDS            9xHis (fragment): 9xHis affinity tag
   2834..2883    +  CDS            SET1 (fragment): solubility-enhancement tag derived from T7 phage gene 10B
   2891..2938    +  terminator     T7 terminator: transcription terminator for bacteriophage T7 RNA polymerase
   2975..3403    +  rep_origin     f1 ori (sequence partly withheld): f1 bacteriophage origin of replication; arrow indicates direction of (+) strand synthesis
   3479..3536    +  promoter       AmpR promoter (fragment): bla
   3545..4360    -  CDS            KanR: aminoglycoside phosphotransferase; aph(3')-Ia; confers resistance to kanamycin in bacteria or G418 (Geneticin®) in eukaryotes
   4513..5101    +  rep_origin     ori: high-copy-number ColE1/pMB1/pBR322/pUC origin of replication
   5295..5394    -  CDS            TcR (fragment): tetracycline efflux protein; tet; confers resistance to tetracycline
   5409..5430    -  protein_bind   CAP binding site: CAP binding activates transcription in the presence of cAMP. E. coli catabolite activator protein
   5443..6525    -  CDS            lacI: lac repressor; lacI; The lac repressor binds to the lac operator to inhibit transcription in E. coli. This inhibition can be relieved by adding lactose or isopropyl-β-D-thiogalactopyranoside (IPTG).
   6526..6603    -  promoter       lacI promoter: lacI
   6611..134     -  CDS            TcR (fragment) (across the origin): tetracycline efflux protein; tet; confers resistance to tetracycline
>Addgene plasmid #119762 | His6_BcLOV4_Q355N_mCherry_BamUK | addgene full sequence | sequence record 231770 | Addgene NGS Result
CGCCGAAACAAGCGCTCATGAGCCCGAAGTGGCGAGCCCGATCTTCCCCATCGGTGATGTCGGCGATATA
GGCGCCAGCAACCGCACCTGTGGCGCCGGTGATGCCGGCCACGATGCGTCCGGCGTAGAGGATCGAGATC
TCGATCCCGCGAAATTAATACGACTCACTATAGGGGAATTGTGAGCGGATAACAATTCCCCTCTAGAAAT
AATTTTGTTTAACTTTAAGAAGGAGATATACATATGGGATCCCACCATCATCACCACCATGCCATGGCCA
CGGACGCAATTGACCACTACTATCAGAACAGGGATGGACCACCGTCGAGATCCTTCAGCGATGAGTACGA
TTCATACAACAAAACCGCCCCTTTGCCTCCACTATCAGCATGTCCTGAAAGAGCCCAGACTCCAAATTCA
AAGCGTATTCCGATAACCCCCAATTCTGCCAAATCTACATCTGAGAGCCCACGCCGCATCACTTTTTCTA
GGGATGCCGGAAGTAGCACAAAAGGCTCGACACAAACAAGTCCTAGTAACCAAGGAAGTGTAAGCAGTAG
GAATGGTAGCAATGGAAATGGTTTAGGGCTGAGTAGCGCGGGAAACTTTGCAGATTTCTTTAGCTCTGAA
GTGTTTTATATTGTGCTTCATAATCCAACGACCGCGCATCGATTCTTGAAGTTTTGTCAAAGTCGTGCTT
GTTCGGAAAACCTTGAATTTTTGCAAAAGATTGATGAGTATAATCGATTAATAGACGAAGCGACACGTCT
TCTTTCCACGATTTACTCAACCTATGTTTCGTCAGAAGCACCAAAGCAAATCAATATTTCCAATTCTCAT
GCTCGACGATTATCACATGATATCAAGGGTGCGACGCATAATGTTCTTCCCGGCCTTGAAGACATCTTCA
ATGGGTCCCAGGAGCAAATTGAGAAATTGCTAGCTAGTGATTTGTATCCGCGTTTTGTAAAACACCAGGT
TACTGCCTCCGCGACTATGGCGTTGGCAAATGATAAGGAAAGATATCCAGGTCTAGGTGACTGTTTTTGC
TTGACTGATCCAAGGCGAGCCGATAACCCAATTGTATTTGCTTCGGACGGGTTCGTCTCTGTCACGGGAT
ATTCCCGATCAGATATAATACCTCGAAACTGTCGTTTCCTACAAGGATCGTTTACCGATCGACAAGCAAC
CAAACGTCTACGAACTTCCATTGAAAACCGTGAAGAGACAGTTGAATTACTTCTGAATTATCGCAAAAAT
GGCGATCCATTCTGGAATCTCCTTTACGTATCTCCTTTACTTGACGGTAATGGGGACGTCAGATTCTTTC
TCGGTGGAAACATCAATTGCAGTACGACTATTCACAGTCGCACCGATGTTCTTCGAATTTTGAGTCTGAA
CGATGAGGACACTGGGAGCTTTATAGAGGGGAGTAACAAGACCCCGAGTGTTCGAAGCAAGGAGTCCAAT
AATGCAAGCAACTATGGGAAAACCTCATTCTTCAAGAGCTTCAAAAAGTACAAGGCGAATACTGTAGAAA
TCCGAGACGAAGCTGGGATGGAAGGCGAATTGATCGATCGGATCGGAAAGCTACAATTCAAAACACAAGT
TGAAGAGTTCTATACGGCTTATTCAAAGTATCTTGTCCTATCTTACCAACCACAGTCACAAAATCTGATT
GTCAAATACTTCTCTCCGGGTATAGTGGACATGCTTAATCTAAACATGCCCAATGGCCTCGTAGCTCCTA
TTGTCGATAAAGATATCTTCAAAGTTCTCACAGAACACTCCCCGTCGTCTGTACCGCGCACCTTCAAAAA
TGTGGTTAGAGAAGGTATCAAAGCCGGACGAGCAGTATCAGTCGAAACGGGACTTCTGACTGGAATTGAA
GAGATCAAGAAGTCACAAAATATTTTTAGTGGCACAACGGCAAATAGAGAGAGAGGGTGGAAGAAGGCCG
AGGAAAAATATGTCTGTCATTTTACACCTTGTAAAGATGAGATGGGCAGAGTTGGATGGGTCGTTTTGAC
TGTGGCGCCGAAACTGGAGAGATTTGAATTCGGTGGTGGATCAGGTGGAGGATCTATGGTGAGCAAGGGC
GAGGAGGATAACATGGCCATCATCAAGGAGTTCATGCGCTTCAAGGTGCACATGGAGGGCTCCGTGAACG
GCCACGAGTTCGAGATCGAGGGCGAGGGCGAGGGCCGCCCCTACGAGGGCACCCAGACCGCCAAGCTGAA
GGTGACCAAGGGTGGCCCCCTGCCCTTCGCCTGGGACATCCTGTCCCCTCAGTTCATGTACGGCTCCAAG
GCCTACGTGAAGCACCCCGCCGACATCCCCGACTACTTGAAGCTGTCCTTCCCCGAGGGCTTCAAGTGGG
AGCGCGTGATGAACTTCGAGGACGGCGGCGTGGTGACCGTGACCCAGGACTCCTCCCTGCAGGACGGCGA
GTTCATCTACAAGGTGAAGCTGCGCGGCACCAACTTCCCCTCCGACGGCCCCGTAATGCAGAAGAAGACT
ATGGGCTGGGAGGCCTCCTCCGAGCGGATGTACCCCGAGGACGGCGCCCTGAAGGGCGAGATCAAGCAGA
GGCTGAAGCTGAAGGACGGCGGCCACTACGACGCTGAGGTCAAGACCACCTACAAGGCCAAGAAGCCCGT
GCAGCTGCCCGGCGCCTACAACGTCAACATCAAGTTGGACATCACCTCCCACAACGAGGACTACACCATC
GTGGAACAGTACGAACGCGCCGAGGGCCGCCACTCCACCGGCGGCATGGACGAGCTGTACAAGTAATGAA
CTCGAGCACCACCACCACCACCACTGAGATCCGGCTGCTAACAAAGCCCGAAAGGAAGCTGAGTTGGCTG
CTGCCACCGCTGAGCAATAACTAGCATAACCCCTTGGGGCCTCTAAACGGGTCTTGAGGGGTTTTTTGCT
GAAAGGAGGAACTATATCCGGATTGGCGAATGGG
[124 nt withheld, positions 2975-3098]
C
[91 nt withheld, positions 3100-3190]
A
[49 nt withheld, positions 3192-3240]
CCTTTGACGTTGGAGTCCACGTTCTTT
[37 nt withheld, positions 3268-3304]
ACCCTATCTCGGTCTATTCTTTTGATTTATAAGGGATTTTGCCGATTTCGGCCTATTGGTTAAAAAATGA
GCTGATTTAACAAAAATTTAACGCGAATTTTAACAAAATATTAACGCTTACAATTTAGGTGGCACTTTTC
GGGGTACCCAGGTGGCACTTTTCGGGGAAATGTGCGCGGAACCCCTATTTGTTTATTTTTCTAAATACAT
TCAAATATGTATCCGCTCATGAATTAATTCTTAGAAAAACTCATCGAGCATCAAATGAAACTGCAATTTA
TTCATATCAGGATTATCAATACCATATTTTTGAAAAAGCCGTTTCTGTAATGAAGGAGAAAACTCACCGA
GGCAGTTCCATAGGATGGCAAGATCCTGGTATCGGTCTGCGATTCCGACTCGTCCAACATCAATACAACC
TATTAATTTCCCCTCGTCAAAAATAAGGTTATCAAGTGAGAAATCACCATGAGTGACGACTGAATCCGGT
GAGAATGGCAAAAGTTTATGCATTTCTTTCCAGACTTGTTCAACAGGCCAGCCATTACGCTCGTCATCAA
AATCACTCGCATCAACCAAACCGTTATTCATTCGTGATTGCGCCTGAGCGAGACGAAATACGCGATCGCT
GTTAAAAGGACAATTACAAACAGGAATCGAATGCAACCGGCGCAGGAACACTGCCAGCGCATCAACAATA
TTTTCACCTGAATCAGGATATTCTTCTAATACCTGGAATGCTGTTTTCCCGGGGATCGCAGTGGTGAGTA
ACCATGCATCATCAGGAGTACGGATAAAATGCTTGATGGTCGGAAGAGGCATAAATTCCGTCAGCCAGTT
TAGTCTGACCATCTCATCTGTAACATCATTGGCAACGCTACCTTTGCCATGTTTCAGAAACAACTCTGGC
GCATCGGGCTTCCCATACAATCGATAGATTGTCGCACCTGATTGCCCGACATTATCGCGAGCCCATTTAT
ACCCATATAAATCAGCATCCATGTTGGAATTTAATCGCGGCCTAGAGCAAGACGTTTCCCGTTGAATATG
GCTCATAACACCCCTTGTATTACTGTTTATGTAAGCAGACAGTTTTATTGTTCATGACCAAAATCCCTTA
ACGTGACCTAGGTCATGACCAAAATCCCTTAACGTGAGTTTTCGTTCCACTGAGCGTCAGACCCCGTAGA
AAAGATCAAAGGATCTTCTTGAGATCCTTTTTTTCTGCGCGTAATCTGCTGCTTGCAAACAAAAAAACCA
CCGCTACCAGCGGTGGTTTGTTTGCCGGATCAAGAGCTACCAACTCTTTTTCCGAAGGTAACTGGCTTCA
GCAGAGCGCAGATACCAAATACTGTTCTTCTAGTGTAGCCGTAGTTAGGCCACCACTTCAAGAACTCTGT
AGCACCGCCTACATACCTCGCTCTGCTAATCCTGTTACCAGTGGCTGCTGCCAGTGGCGATAAGTCGTGT
CTTACCGGGTTGGACTCAAGACGATAGTTACCGGATAAGGCGCAGCGGTCGGGCTGAACGGGGGGTTCGT
GCACACAGCCCAGCTTGGAGCGAACGACCTACACCGAACTGAGATACCTACAGCGTGAGCTATGAGAAAG
CGCCACGCTTCCCGAAGGGAGAAAGGCGGACAGGTATCCGGTAAGCGGCAGGGTCGGAACAGGAGAGCGC
ACGAGGGAGCTTCCAGGGGGAAACGCCTGGTATCTTTATAGTCCTGTCGGGTTTCGCCACCTCTGACTTG
AGCGTCGATTTTTGTGATGCTCGTCAGGGGGGCGGAGCCTATGGAAAAACGCCAGCAACGCGGCCTTTTT
ACGGTTCCTGGCCTTTTGCTGGCCTTTTGCTCACATGTTCTTTCCTGCGTTATCCCCTGATTCTGTGGAT
AACCGTATTACCGCCTTTGAGTGAGCTGATACCGCTCGCCGCAGCCGAACGACCGAGCGCAGCGAGTCAG
TGAGCGAGGAAGCGGAAGAGCGCCATAATCCATGATAAAGAAGACAGTCATAAGTGCGGCGACGATAGTC
ATGCCCCGCGCCCACCGGAAGGAGCTGACTGGGTTGAAGGCTCTCAAGGGCATCGGTCGAGATCCCGGTG
CCTAATGAGTGAGCTAACTTACATTAATTGCGTTGCGCTCACTGCCCGCTTTCCAGTCGGGAAACCTGTC
GTGCCAGCTGCATTAATGAATCGGCCAACGCGCGGGGAGAGGCGGTTTGCGTATTGGGCGCCAGGGTGGT
TTTTCTTTTCACCAGTGAGACGGGCAACAGCTGATTGCCCTTCACCGCCTGGCCCTGAGAGAGTTGCAGC
AAGCGGTCCACGCTGGTTTGCCCCAGCAGGCGAAAATCCTGTTTGATGGTGGTTAACGGCGGGATATAAC
ATGAGCTGTCTTCGGTATCGTCGTATCCCACTACCGAGATATCCGCACCAACGCGCAGCCCGGACTCGGT
AATGGCGCGCATTGCGCCCAGCGCCATCTGATCGTTGGCAACCAGCATCGCAGTGGGAACGATGCCCTCA
TTCAGCATTTGCATGGTTTGTTGAAAACCGGACATGGCACTCCAGTCGCCTTCCCGTTCCGCTATCGGCT
GAATTTGATTGCGAGTGAGATATTTATGCCAGCCAGCCAGACGCAGACGCGCCGAGACAGAACTTAATGG
GCCCGCTAACAGCGCGATTTGCTGGTGACCCAATGCGACCAGATGCTCCACGCCCAGTCGCGTACCGTCT
TCATGGGAGAAAATAATACTGTTGATGGGTGTCTGGTCAGAGACATCAAGAAATAACGCCGGAACATTAG
TGCAGGCAGCTTCCACAGCAATGGCATCCTGGTCATCCAGCGGATAGTTAATGATCAGCCCACTGACGCG
TTGCGCGAGAAGATTGTGCACCGCCGCTTTACAGGCTTCGACGCCGCTTCGTTCTACCATCGACACCACC
ACGCTGGCACCCAGTTGATCGGCGCGAGATTTAATCGCCGCGACAATTTGCGACGGCGCGTGCAGGGCCA
GACTGGAGGTGGCAACGCCAATCAGCAACGACTGTTTGCCCGCCAGTTGTTGTGCCACGCGGTTGGGAAT
GTAATTCAGCTCCGCCATCGCCGCTTCCACTTTTTCCCGCGTTTTCGCAGAAACGTGGCTGGCCTGGTTC
ACCACGCGGGAAACGGTCTGATAAGAGACACCGGCATACTCTGCGACATCGTATAACGTTACTGGTTTCA
CATTCACCACCCTGAATTGACTCTCTTCCGGGCGCTATCATGCCATACCGCGAAAGGTTTTGCGCCATTC
GATGGTGTCCGGGATCTCGACGCTCTCCCTTATGCGACTCCTGCATTAGGAAGCAGCCCAGTAGTAGGTT
GAGGCCGTTGAGCACCGCCGCCGCAAGGAATGGTGCATGCAAGGAGATGGCGCCCAACAGTCCCCCGGCC
ACGGGGCCTGCCACCATACCCA
